Addgene plasmid #126332: pGWB14-LYX114
Purpose: With a Nicotiana benthamiana transcription factor in PGWB14 backbone, for Agrobacterium mediated transient or stable expression corresponding transcription factor fused with a C-terminal HA tag.
Depositing lab: Silin Zhong. Depositing organization: Chinese University of Hong Kong.
Backbone
  Vector backbone: pGWB14
  Vector type: Plant Expression
  Selectable markers: Hygromycin
Growth in bacteria
  Bacterial resistance: Kanamycin, 50 μg/mL
  Growth temperature: 37°C
  Growth strain: DH5alpha
  Copy number: Low Copy
Gene/Insert
  Gene/Insert name: Niben101Scf04706g01012.1
  Species: Nicotiana benthamiana
  Promoter: CaMV 35S
  Tag / fusion protein: HA (C terminal on insert)
  Cloning method: Gibson Cloning
Terms and licenses: Academic/Nonprofit Terms; Industry Terms: Not Available to Industry
How to cite: pGWB14-LYX114 was a gift from Silin Zhong (Addgene plasmid # 126332 ; http://n2t.net/addgene:126332 ; RRID:Addgene_126332)
