[The description below was written by a language model from this plasmid's Addgene catalogue record and pLannotate feature annotations shown in this document.]
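Description:
pGWB14-LYX114 is a plant binary expression vector built on the pGWB14 Gateway-family backbone. It is designed for Agrobacterium-mediated transient or stable expression of a Nicotiana benthamiana transcription factor (gene model Niben101Scf04706g01012.1). The plasmid is a large (about 16.5 kb), low-copy replicon of the IncP type. It carries oriV with the trfA replication protein, which supports maintenance in both E. coli and Agrobacterium, and oriT with traJ for mobilisation. A backbone aphA-3 kanamycin resistance gene provides bacterial selection. Several other backbone annotations appear to be remnants of the vector's ancestry rather than working parts. These include the tetR/tetA fragments, an IS1 element, and lac and M13 fragments.

Between the nopaline-type right and left T-DNA borders lie three plant cassettes. The expression unit consists of a CaMV 35S promoter, attB1, the coding sequence, attB2, a 3xHA tag and a NOS terminator, so the protein is made constitutively with a C-terminal triple HA epitope. The record lists Gibson cloning as the assembly method. The automated annotation labels the insert as similar to Arabidopsis SVP, a MADS-box transcriptional repressor of flowering, which suggests the N. benthamiana protein is a related MADS-box factor. The catalogue entry itself does not name the family. Flanking this unit are a NOS promoter-driven nptII cassette and a 35S-driven hygromycin phosphotransferase cassette. The record lists hygromycin as the plant selectable marker. The HA tag allows immunodetection or immunoprecipitation of the factor, for example in leaf agroinfiltration experiments or in stable transformants.
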