Features (pLannotate 1.2.2; 40 found; start..end, strand, type, name):
      3..89      -  CDS            traI (fragment): TRAI6_ECOLX - Experimental evidence at protein level: Swiss-Prot protein existence level 1. The initiation process of transfer DNA synthesis requires the interaction of at least three plasmid-specific components (TraH, I, and J) at the transfer origin resulting in the assembly of a specialised nucleoprotein complex - the relaxosome. Site- and strand-specific cleavage at the transfer origin is dependent on TraI and TraJ. From Escherichia coli.
    127..498     -  CDS            traJ: oriT-recognizing protein; traJ
    531..640     -  oriT           oriT: incP origin of transfer
    772..962     +  rep_origin     ori (fragment): high-copy-number ColE1/pMB1/pBR322/pUC origin of replication
   1321..1971    -  CDS            TetR: tetracycline resistance regulatory protein; tetR
   2077..2326    +  CDS            TcR (fragment): tetracycline efflux protein; tetA; confers resistance to tetracycline
   2436..2460    -  misc_feature   RB T-DNA repeat: right border repeat from nopaline C58 T-DNA
   2616..2799    +  promoter       NOS promoter: nopaline synthase promoter NOS promoter
   2820..3614    +  CDS            NeoR/KanR: aminoglycoside phosphotransferase from Tn5; aph(3')-II (or nptII); confers resistance to neomycin, kanamycin, and G418 (Geneticin®)
   3635..3784    +  CDS            ble (fragment): BLE_KLEPN - Experimental evidence at protein level: Swiss-Prot protein existence level 1. Binding protein with a strong affinity to the bleomycin family of antibiotics. Binds to CL990; an antimitotic-antibiotic compound. From Klebsiella pneumoniae.
   3791..3997    +  CDS            ocd (fragment): OCD_AGRFC - Experimental evidence at protein level: Swiss-Prot protein existence level 1. Catalyzes the conversion of L-ornithine into L-proline with release of ammonia. Is involved in the utilization of nopaline, a catabolic pathway that proceeds through L-arginine and L-ornithine to L-proline. Nopaline is a predominant opine in plant cells transformed with Ti plasmid pTiC58. From Agrobacterium fabrum (strain C58 / ATCC 33970) (Agrobacterium tumefaciens (strain C58)).
   4004..4256    +  terminator     NOS terminator: nopaline synthase terminator and poly(A) signal
   4260..4703    +  CDS            M13 gene III (fragment) (sequence partly withheld): pIII; III; minor coat protein
   4702..4792    +  CDS            lacI (fragment): lac repressor; lacI; The lac repressor binds to the lac operator to inhibit transcription in E. coli. This inhibition can be relieved by adding lactose or isopropyl-β-D-thiogalactopyranoside (IPTG).
   4805..4826    +  protein_bind   CAP binding site: CAP binding activates transcription in the presence of cAMP. E. coli catabolite activator protein
   4841..4871    +  promoter       lac promoter: promoter for the E. coli lac operon
   4875..4897    +  protein_bind   lac operator (fragment): The lac repressor binds to the lac operator to inhibit transcription in E. coli. This inhibition can be relieved by adding lactose or isopropyl-β-D-thiogalactopyranoside (IPTG). lac repressor encoded by lacI
   4932..4952    -  misc_feature   MCS (fragment): pUC18/19 multiple cloning site
   5443..5784    +  promoter       CaMV 35S promoter: strong constitutive promoter from cauliflower mosaic virus
   5810..5834    +  protein_bind   attB1: mutant version of attB; recombination site for the Gateway® BP reaction BP Clonase™
   5932..6633    +  CDS            SVP: SVP_ARATH - Experimental evidence at protein level: Swiss-Prot protein existence level 1. Transcription repressor that inhibit floral transition in the autonomous flowering pathway, independent of photoperiod and temperature. Acts in a dosage-dependent manner. Together with AGL24 and AP1, controls the identity of the floral meristem and regulates expression of class B, C and E genes. Promotes EFM expression to suppress flowering (PubMed:25132385). From Arabidopsis thaliana (Mouse-ear cress).
   6641..6665    -  protein_bind   attB2: mutant version of attB; recombination site for the Gateway® BP reaction BP Clonase™
   6694..6783    +  CDS            3xHA: three tandem HA epitope tags
   6817..7069    +  terminator     NOS terminator: nopaline synthase terminator and poly(A) signal
   7498..7750    -  terminator     NOS terminator: nopaline synthase terminator and poly(A) signal
   7774..8202    -  CDS            nos (fragment): DHNO_AGRT7 - Protein inferred from homology: Swiss-Prot protein existence level 3. From Agrobacterium tumefaciens (strain T37).
   8218..9243    -  CDS            HygR: aminoglycoside phosphotransferase from E. coli; aph(4)-Ia; confers resistance to hygromycin
   9253..9597    -  promoter       CaMV 35S promoter: strong constitutive promoter from cauliflower mosaic virus
   9254..9300    -  promoter       minimal CaMV 35S promoter: minimal 35S promoter from cauliflower mosaic virus
   9735..9890    +  CDS            lacZα (fragment) (sequence partly withheld): LacZα fragment of β-galactosidase; lacZ fragment
   9888..10188   +  rep_origin     M13 ori (fragment) (sequence partly withheld): M13 bacteriophage origin of replication; arrow indicates direction of (+) strand synthesis
  10189..10319   +  CDS            lacI (fragment): lac repressor; lacI; The lac repressor binds to the lac operator to inhibit transcription in E. coli. This inhibition can be relieved by adding lactose or isopropyl-β-D-thiogalactopyranoside (IPTG).
  10373..10397   -  misc_feature   LB T-DNA repeat: left border repeat from nopaline C58 T-DNA
  11906..11969   -  CDS            TetR (fragment): tetracycline resistance regulatory protein; tetR
  11993..13141   -  CDS            trfA: trans-acting replication protein that binds to and activates oriV
  13440..14234   -  CDS            KanR: aminoglycoside phosphotransferase; aphA-3; confers resistance to kanamycin
  14426..15193   +  mobile_element IS1: prokaryotic transposable element IS1
  15202..15351   -  CDS            satA (fragment): STA_BACSU - Also known as yyaR. Experimental evidence at protein level: Swiss-Prot protein existence level 1. Involved in resistance to streptothricin, a broad-spectrum antibiotic produced by streptomycetes. Detoxifies streptothricin via acetylation of the beta amino group of the first beta-lysyl moiety of streptothricin. From Bacillus subtilis (strain 168).
  15547..15822   -  CDS            klaC (fragment): KLAC_ECOLX - Also known as telB. Protein predicted: Swiss-Prot protein existence level 4. Belongs to the kla operon, which is associated with cryptic tellurite resistance, and IncW plasmid fertility inhibition. From Escherichia coli.
  15886..16517   -  rep_origin     oriV: incP origin of replication
>Addgene plasmid #126332 | pGWB14-LYX114 | addgene full sequence | sequence record 247192 | Addgene NGS Result
TCGGTCTTGCCTTGCTCGTCGGTGATGTACTTCACCAGCTCCGCGAAGTCGCTCTTCTTGATGGAGCGCA
TGGGGACGTGCTTGGCAATCACGCGCACCCCCCGGCCGTTTTAGCGGCTAAAAAAGTCATGGCTCTGCCC
TCGGGCGGACCACGCCCATCATGACCTTGCCAAGCTCGTCCTGCTTCTCTTCGATCTTCGCCAGCAGGGC
GAGGATCGTGGCATCACCGAACCGCGCCGTGCGCGGGTCGTCGGTGAGCCAGAGTTTCAGCAGGCCGCCC
AGGCGGCCCAGGTCGCCATTGATGCGGGCCAGCTCGCGGACGTGCTCATAGTCCACGACGCCCGTGATTT
TGTAGCCCTGGCCGACGGCCAGCAGGTAGGCCGACAGGCTCATGCCGGCCGCCGCCGCCTTTTCCTCAAT
CGCTCTTCGTTCGTCTGGAAGGCAGTACACCTTGATAGGTGGGCTGCCCTTCCTGGTTGGCTTGGTTTCA
TCAGCCATCCGCTTGCCCTCATCTGTTACGCCGGCGGTAGCCGGCCAGCCTCGCAGAGCAGGATTCCCGT
TGAGCACCGCCAGGTGCGAATAAGGGACAGTGAAGAAGGAACACCCGCTCGCGGGTGGGCCTACTTCACC
TATCCTGCCCGGCTGACGCCGTTGGATACACCAAGGAAAGTCTACACGAACCCTTTGGCAAAATCCTGTA
TATCGTGCGAAAAAGGATGGATATACCGAAAAAATCGCTATAATGACCCCGAAGCAGGGTTATGCAGCGG
AAAAGCGCCACGCTTCCCGAAGGGAGAAAGGCGGACAGGTATCCGGTAAGCGGCAGGGTCGGAACAGGAG
AGCGCACGAGGGAGCTTCCAGGGGGAAACGCCTGGTATCTTTATAGTCCTGTCGGGTTTCGCCACCTCTG
ACTTGAGCGTCGATTTTTGTGATGCTCGTCAGGGGGGCGGAGCCTATGGAAAAACGCCAGCAACGCGGCC
TTTTTACGGTTCCTGGCCTTTTGCTGGCCTTTTGCTCACATGTTCTTTCCTGCGTTATCCCCTGATTCTG
TGGATAACCGTATTACCGCCTTTGAGTGAGCTGATACCGCTCGCCGCAGCCGAACGACCGAGCGCAGCGA
GTCAGTGAGCGAGGAAGCGGAAGAGCGCCAGAAGGCCGCCAGAGAGGCCGAGCGCGGCCGTGAGGCTTGG
ACGCTAGGGCAGGGCATGAAAAAGCCCGTAGCGGGCTGCTACGGGCGTCTGACGCGGTGGAAAGGGGGAG
GGGATGTTGTCTACATGGCTCTGCTGTAGTGAGTGGGTTGCGCTCCGGCAGCGGTCCTGATCAATCGTCA
CCCTTTCTCGGTCCTTCAACGTTCCTGACAACGAGCCTCCTTTTCGCCAATCCATCGACAATCACCGCGA
GTCCCTGCTCGAACGCTGCGTCCGGACCGGCTTCGTCGAAGGCGTCTATCGCGGCCCGCAACAGCGGCGA
GAGCGGAGCCTGTTCAACGGTGCCGCCGCGCTCGCCGGCATCGCTGTCGCCGGCCTGCTCCTCAAGCACG
GCCCCAACAGTGAAGTAGCTGATTGTCATCAGCGCATTGACGGCGTCCCCGGCCGAAAAACCCGCCTCGC
AGAGGAAGCGAAGCTGCGCGTCGGCCGTTTCCATCTGCGGTGCGCCCGGTCGCGTGCCGGCATGGATGCG
CGCGCCATCGCGGTAGGCGAGCAGCGCCTGCCTGAAGCTGCGGGCATTCCCGATCAGAAATGAGCGCCAG
TCGTCGTCGGCTCTCGGCACCGAATGCGTATGATTCTCCGCCAGCATGGCTTCGGCCAGTGCGTCGAGCA
GCGCCCGCTTGTTCCTGAAGTGCCAGTAAAGCGCCGGCTGCTGAACCCCCAACCGTTCCGCCAGTTTGCG
TGTCGTCAGACCGTCTACGCCGACCTCGTTCAACAGGTCCAGGGCGGCACGGATCACTGTATTCGGCTGC
AACTTTGTCATGCTTGACACTTTATCACTGATAAACATAATATGTCCACCAACTTATCAGTGATAAAGAA
TCCGCGCGTTCAATCGGACCAGCGGAGGCTGGTCCGGAGGCCAGACGTGAAACCCAACATACCCCTGATC
GTAATTCTGAGCACTGTCGCGCTCGACGCTGTCGGCATCGGCCTGATTATGCCGGTGCTGCCGGGCCTCC
TGCGCGATCTGGTTCACTCGAACGACGTCACCGCCCACTATGGCATTCTGCTGGCGCTGTATGCGTTGGT
GCAATTTGCCTGCGCACCTGTGCTGGGCGCGCTGTCGGATCGTTTCGGGCGGCGGCCAATCTTGCTCGTC
TCGCTGGCCGGCGCCAGATCTGGGGAACCCTGTGGTTGGCATGCACATACAAATGGACGAACGGATAAAC
CTTTTCACGCCCTTTTAAATATCCGATTATTCTAATAAACGCTCTTTTCTCTTAGGTTTACCCGCCAATA
TATCCTGTCAAACACTGATAGTTTAAACTGAAGGCGGGAAACGACAATCTGATCATGAGCGGAGAATTAA
GGGAGTCACGTTATGACCCCCGCCGATGACGCGGGACAAGCCGTTTTACGTTTGGAACTGACAGAACCGC
AACGTTGAAGGAGCCACTCAGCCGCGGGTTTCTGGAGTTTAATGAGCTAAGCACATACGTCAGAAACCAT
TATTGCGCGTTCAAAAGTCGCCTAAGGTCACTATCAGCTAGCAAATATTTCTTGTCAAAAATGCTCCACT
GACGTTCCATAAATTCCCCTCGGTATCCAATTAGAGTCTCATATTCACTCTCAATCCAAATAATCTGCAC
CGGATCTGGATCGTTTCGCATGATTGAACAAGATGGATTGCACGCAGGTTCTCCGGCCGCTTGGGTGGAG
AGGCTATTCGGCTATGACTGGGCACAACAGACAATCGGCTGCTCTGATGCCGCCGTGTTCCGGCTGTCAG
CGCAGGGGCGCCCGGTTCTTTTTGTCAAGACCGACCTGTCCGGTGCCCTGAATGAACTGCAGGACGAGGC
AGCGCGGCTATCGTGGCTGGCCACGACGGGCGTTCCTTGCGCAGCTGTGCTCGACGTTGTCACTGAAGCG
GGAAGGGACTGGCTGCTATTGGGCGAAGTGCCGGGGCAGGATCTCCTGTCATCTCACCTTGCTCCTGCCG
AGAAAGTATCCATCATGGCTGATGCAATGCGGCGGCTGCATACGCTTGATCCGGCTACCTGCCCATTCGA
CCACCAAGCGAAACATCGCATCGAGCGAGCACGTACTCGGATGGAAGCCGGTCTTGTCGATCAGGATGAT
CTGGACGAAGAGCATCAGGGGCTCGCGCCAGCCGAACTGTTCGCCAGGCTCAAGGCGCGCATGCCCGACG
GCGATGATCTCGTCGTGACCCATGGCGATGCCTGCTTGCCGAATATCATGGTGGAAAATGGCCGCTTTTC
TGGATTCATCGACTGTGGCCGGCTGGGTGTGGCGGACCGCTATCAGGACATAGCGTTGGCTACCCGTGAT
ATTGCTGAAGAGCTTGGCGGCGAATGGGCTGACCGCTTCCTCGTGCTTTACGGTATCGCCGCTCCCGATT
CGCAGCGCATCGCCTTCTATCGCCTTCTTGACGAGTTCTTCTGAGCGGGACTCTGGGGTTCGAAATGACC
GACCAAGCGACGCCCAACCTGCCATCACGAGATTTCGATTCCACCGCCGCCTTCTATGAAAGGTTGGGCT
TCGGAATCGTTTTCCGGGACGCCGGCTGGATGATCCTCCAGCGCGGGGATCTCATGCTGGAGTTCTTCGC
CCACGGGATCTCTGCGGAACAGGCGGTCGAAGGTGCCGATATCATTACGACAGCAACGGCCGACAAGCAC
AACGCCACGATCCTGAGCGACAATATGATCGGGCCCGGCGTCCACATCAACGGCGTCGGCGGCGACTGCC
CAGGCAAGACCGAGATGCACCGCGATATCTTGCTGCGTTCGGATATTTTCGTGGAGTTCCCGCCACAGAC
CCGGATGATCCCCGATCGTTCAAACATTTGGCAATAAAGTTTCTTAAGATTGAATCCTGTTGCCGGTCTT
GCGATGATTATCATATAATTTCTGTTGAATTACGTTAAGCATGTAATAATTAACATGTAATGCATGACGT
TATTTATGAGATGGGTTTTTATGATTAGAGTCCCGCAATTATACATTTAATACGCGATAGAAAACAAAAT
ATAGCGCGCAAACTAGGATAAATTATCGCGCGCGGTGTCATCTATGTTACTAGATCGGGCCTCCTGTC
[82 nt withheld, positions 4269-4350]
GCTCTGAGGGA
[161 nt withheld, positions 4362-4522]
T
[41 nt withheld, positions 4524-4564]
T
[62 nt withheld, positions 4566-4627]
A
[35 nt withheld, positions 4629-4663]
CCTCCCTCAATCGGTTGAATGTCGCCCTTTTGTCTTTGGCCCAATACGCAAACCGCCTCTCCCCGCGCGT
TGGCCGATTCATTAATGCAGCTGGCACGACAGGTTTCCCGACTGGAAAGCGGGCAGTGAGCGCAACGCAA
TTAATGTGAGTTAGCTCACTCATTAGGCACCCCAGGCTTTACACTTTATGCTTCCGGCTCGTATGTTGTG
TGGAATTGTGAGCGGATAACAATTTCACACAGGAAACAGCTATGACCATGATTACGCCAAGCTTGCATGC
CTGCAGGTCCCCAGATTAGCCTTTTCAATTTCAGAAAGAATGCTAACCCACAGATGGTTAGAGAGGCTTA
CGCAGCAGGTCTCATCAAGACGATCTACCCGAGCAATAATCTCCAGGAAATCAAATACCTTCCCAAGAAG
GTTAAAGATGCAGTCAAAAGATTCAGGACTAACTGCATCAAGAACACAGAGAAAGATATATTTCTCAAGA
TCAGAAGTACTATTCCAGTATGGACGATTCAAGGCTTGCTTCACAAACCAAGGCAAGTAATAGAGATTGG
AGTCTCTAAAAAGGTAGTTCCCACTGAATCAAAGGCCATGGAGTCAAAGATTCAAATAGAGGACCTAACA
GAACTCGCCGTAAAGACTGGCGAACAGTTCATACAGAGTCTCTTACGACTCAATGACAAGAAGAAAATCT
TCGTCAACATGGTGGAGCACGACACACTTGTCTACTCCAAAAATATCAAAGATACAGTCTCAGAAGACCA
AAGGGCAATTGAGACTTTTCAACAAAGGGTAATATCCGGAAACCTCCTCGGATTCCATTGCCCAGCTATC
TGTCACTTTATTGTGAAGATAGTGGAAAAGGAAGGTGGCTCCTACAAATGCCATCATTGCGATAAAGGAA
AGGCCATCGTTGAAGATGCCTCTGCCGACAGTGGTCCCAAAGATGGACCCCCACCCACGAGGAGCATCGT
GGAAAAAGAAGACGTTCCAACCACGTCTTCAAAGCAAGTGGATTGATGTGATATCTCCACTGACGTAAGG
GATGACGCACAATCCCACTATCCTTCGCAAGACCCTTCCTCTATATAAGGAAGTTCATTTCATTTGGAGA
GAACACGGGGGACTCTAGAGTTATCAACAAGTTTGTACAAAAAAGCAGGCTCCACCACTAGTGTGTTCCC
TCTTAATTCTCTCTCTCTCTTGACTCTCTTTCTGTCTATTTTTGGAAAGAAAAGCAAAAGTAGCAATAAT
TAACAACAATGGCTAGAGAGAAAATTCAGATCAAGAAAATTGATAACGCAACAGCAAGACAAGTAACCTT
CTCAAAGAGAAGAAGAGGGCTTTTCAAGAAAGCTGAAGAACTTTCTGTTCTTTGTGATGCTGATATTGCT
CTCATTATTTTCTCATCTACTGGAAAACTCTTTGAGTATTCTAGCTCCAGCATGAAGGAAATTCTTGAGA
GGCGTGATTTGCATTCAAAGAATTTGGAAAAATTAGACCAACCATCACTTGAGCTGCAGCTAGTAGAGAA
CAGCAATTACTCCAGACTAAGCAAGGAAATATCTGAGAAAAGTCATCGATTAAGACAAATGAGAGGAGAA
GAACTCCAAGGATTAAGTATTGAAGAATTGCAGCAGTTGGAGAGATCTCTCGAAGTTGGATTGACACGTG
TCATAGAGAGAAAGGGTGATAAAATAATGACAGAGATCAACCAGCTTCAGCAAAAGGGCATGCAACTAAT
GGAAGAGAATGAAAGATTGAAGCAACAGGTGATGGAGATATCCAATAATGGATACAACAACCCAGCAGCA
GTATTAGTAGCAGTTGAATCAGAAAATGGGTATATTAACGAGGAAGGACAATCATCTGAATCTGTCACTA
ATGCATGTAACTCTACTGGCCCTCCTCAGGATGATGACAGTTCTGATACTTCTCTCAAGTTGGGGCTGCC
CTACTCAGGTCCCGGGGACCCAGCTTTCTTGTACAAAGTGGTTGATAACAGCGGGTTAATTAACATCTTT
TACCCATACGATGTTCCTGACTATGCGGGCTATCCCTATGACGTCCCGGACTATGCAGGATCCTATCCAT
ATGACGTTCCAGATTACGCTGCTCAGTGCAGCGCTTAGAGCTCGAATTTCCCCGATCGTTCAAACATTTG
GCAATAAAGTTTCTTAAGATTGAATCCTGTTGCCGGTCTTGCGATGATTATCATATAATTTCTGTTGAAT
TACGTTAAGCATGTAATAATTAACATGTAATGCATGACGTTATTTATGAGATGGGTTTTTATGATTAGAG
TCCCGCAATTATACATTTAATACGCGATAGAAAACAAAATATAGCGCGCAAACTAGGATAAATTATCGCG
CGCGGTGTCATCTATGTTACTAGATCGGGAATTAGCTTCATCAACGCAAGACATGCGCACGACCGTCTGA
CAGGAGAGGAATTTCCGACGAGCACAGAAAGGACTTGCTCTTGGACGTAGGCCTATTTCTCAGGCACATG
TATCAAGTGTTCGGACGTGGGTTTTCGATGGTGTATCAGCCGCCGCCAACTGGGAGATGAGGAGGCTTTC
TTGGGGGGCAGTCAGCAGTTCATTTCACAAGACAGAGGAACTTGTAAGGAGATGCACTGATTTATCTTGG
CGCAAACCAGCAGGACGAATTAGTGGGAATAGCCCGCGAATATCTAAGTTATGCCTGTCGGCATGAGCAG
AAACTTCCAATTCGAAACAGTTTGGAGAGGTTGTTTTTGGGCATACCTTTTGTTAGTCAGCCTCTCGATT
GCTCATCGTCATTACACAGTACCGAAGTTTGATCGATCTAGTAACATAGATGACACCGCGCGCGATAATT
TATCCTAGTTTGCGCGCTATATTTTGTTTTCTATCGCGTATTAAATGTATAATTGCGGGACTCTAATCAT
AAAAACCCATCTCATAAATAACGTCATGCATTACATGTTAATTATTACATGCTTAACGTAATTCAACAGA
AATTATATGATAATCATCGCAAGACCGGCAACAGGATTCAATCTTAAGAAACTTTATTGCCAAATGTTTG
AACGATCTGCTTCGACGCACTCCTTCTTTACTCCACCATCTCGTCCTTATTGAAAACGTGGGTAGCACCA
AAACGAATCAAGTCGCTGGAACTGAAGTTACCAATCACGCTGGATGATTTGCCAGTTGGATTAATCTTGC
CTTTCCCCGCATGAATAATATTGATGAATGCATGCGTGAGGGGTATTTCGATTTTGGCAATAGCTGCAAT
TGCCGCGACATCCTCCAACGAGCATAATTCTTCAGAAAAATAGCGATGTTCCATGTTGTCAGGGCATGCA
TGATGCACGTTATGAGGTGACGGTGCTAGGCAGTATTCCCTCAAAGTTTCATAGTCAGTATCATATTCAT
CATTGCATTCCTGCAAGAGAGAATTGAGACGCAATCCACACGCTGCGGCAACCTTCCGGCGTTCGTGGTC
TATTTGCTCTTGGACGTTGCAAACGTAAGTGTTGGATCCCGGTCGGCATCTACTCTATTCCTTTGCCCTC
GGACGAGTGCTGGGGCGTCGGTTTCCACTATCGGCGAGTACTTCTACACAGCCATCGGTCCAGACGGCCG
CGCTTCTGCGGGCGATTTGTGTACGCCCGACAGTCCCGGCTCCGGATCGGACGATTGCGTCGCATCGACC
CTGCGCCCAAGCTGCATCATCGAAATTGCCGTCAACCAAGCTCTGATAGAGTTGGTCAAGACCAATGCGG
AGCATATACGCCCGGAGCCGCGGCGATCCTGCAAGCTCCGGATGCCTCCGCTCGAAGTAGCGCGTCTGCT
GCTCCATACAAGCCAACCACGGCCTCCAGAAGAAGATGTTGGCGACCTCGTATTGGGAATCCCCGAACAT
CGCCTCGCTCCAGTCAATGACCGCTGTTATGCGGCCATTGTCCGTCAGGACATTGTTGGAGCCGAAATCC
GCGTGCACGAGGTGCCGGACTTCGGGGCAGTCCTCGGCCCAAAGCATCAGCTCATCGAGAGCCTGCGCGA
CGGACGCACTGACGGTGTCGTCCATCACAGTTTGCCAGTGATACACATGGGGATCAGCAATCGCGCATAT
GAAATCACGCCATGTAGTGTATTGACCGATTCCTTGCGGTCCGAATGGGCCGAACCCGCTCGTCTGGCTA
AGATCGGCCGCAGCGATCGCATCCATGGCCTCCGCGACCGGCTGCAGAACAGCGGGCAGTTCGGTTTCAG
GCAGGTCTTGCAACGTGACACCCTGTGCACGGCGGGAGATGCAATAGGTCAGGCTCTCGCTGAATTCCCC
AATGTCAAGCACTTCCGGAATCGGGAGCGCGGCCGATGCAAAGTGCCGATAAACATAACGATCTTTGTAG
AAACCATCGGCGCAGCTATTTACCCGCAGGACATATCCACGCCCTCCTACATCGAAGCTGAAAGCACGAG
ATTCTTCGCCCTCCGAGAGCTGCATCAGGTCGGAGACGCTGTCGAACTTTTCGATCAGAAACTTCTCGAC
AGACGTCGCGGTGAGTTCAGGCTTTTTCATATCGGGGTCGTCCTCTCCAAATGAAATGAACTTCCTTATA
TAGAGGAAGGGTCTTGCGAAGGATAGTGGGATTGTGCGTCATCCCTTACGTCAGTGGAGATATCACATCA
ATCCACTTGCTTTGAAGACGTGGTTGGAACGTCTTCTTTTTCCACGATGCTCCTCGTGGGTGGGGGTCCA
TCTTTGGGACCACTGTCGGCAGAGGCATCTTGAACGATAGCCTTTCCTTTATCGCAATGATGGCATTTGT
AGGTGCCACCTTCCTTTTCTACTGTCCTTTTGATGAAGTGACAGATAGCTGGGCAATGGAATCCGAGGAG
GTTTCCCGATATTACCCTTTGTTGAAAAGTCTCAATAGCCCTTTGGTCTTCTGAGACTGTATCTTTGATA
TTCTTGGAGTAGACGAGAGTGTCGTGCTCCACCATGTTGACGGATCTCTAGGACGCGTCGACGCGTCGAC
GCGTCGACGCGTCGACGCGTCCTAGAAGCTAATTCACTGGCCGTCGTTTTACAACGTCGTGACTGGGAAA
ACCCTGGCGTTACCCAACTTAATCGCCTTGCAGCACATCCCCCTTTCGCCAGCTGGCGTAATAGCGAAGA
GGCCCGCACCGATCGCCCTTCCCAACAGTTGCGCAGCCTGAATG
[44 nt withheld, positions 9888-9931]
C
[141 nt withheld, positions 9933-10073]
CCTTTGACGTTGGAGTCCACGTTCTTT
[37 nt withheld, positions 10101-10137]
ACCCTATCTCGGGCTATTCTTTTGATTTATAAGGGATTTTGCCGATTTCGGAACCACCATCAAACAGGAT
TTTCGCCTGCTGGGGCAAACCAGCGTGGACCGCTTGCTGCAACTCTCTCAGGGCCAGGCGGTGAAGGGCA
ATCAGCTGTTGCCCGTCTCACTGGTGAAAAGAAAAACCACCCCAGTACATTAAAAACGTCCGCAATGTGT
TATTAAGTTGTCTAAGCGTCAATTTGTTTACACCACAATATATCCTGCCACCAGCCAGCCAACAGCTCCC
CGACCGGCAGCTCGGCACAAAATCACCACTCGATACAGGCAGCCCATCAGTCCGGGACGGCGTCAGCGGG
AGAGCCGTTGTAAGGCGGCAGACTTTGCTCATGTTACCGATGCTATTCGGAAGAACGGCAACTAAGCTGC
CGGGTTTGAAACACGGATGATCTCGCGGAGGGTAGCATGTTGATTGTAACGATGACAGAGCGTTGCTGCC
TGTGATCAAATATCATCTCCCTCGCAGAGATCCGAATTATCAGCCTTCTTATTCATTTCTCGCTTAACCG
TGACAGGCTGTCGATCTTGAGAACTATGCCGACATAATAGGAAATCGCTGGATAAAGCCGCTGAGGAAGC
TGAGTGGCGCTATTTCTTTAGAAGTGAACGTTGACGATATCAACTCCCCTATCCATTGCTCACCGAATGG
TACAGGTCGGGGACCCGAAGTTCCGACTGTCGGCCTGATGCATCCCCGGCTGATCGACCCCAGATCTGGG
GCTGAGAAAGCCCAGTAAGGAAACAACTGTAGGTTCGAGTCGCGAGATCCCCCGGAACCAAAGGAAGTAG
GTTAAACCCGCTCCGATCAGGCCGAGCCACGCCAGGCCGAGAACATTGGTTCCTGTAGGCATCGGGATTG
GCGGATCAAACACTAAAGCTACTGGAACGAGCAGAAGTCCTCCGGCCGCCAGTTGCCAGGCGGTAAAGGT
GAGCAGAGGCACGGGAGGTTGCCACTTGCGGGTCAGCACGGTTCCGAACGCCATGGAAACCGCCCCCGCC
AGGCCCGCTGCGACGCCGACAGGATCTAGCGCTGCGTTTGGTGTCAACACCAACAGCGCCACGCCCGCAG
TTCCGCAAATAGCCCCCAGGACCGCCATCAATCGTATCGGGCTACCTAGCAGAGCGGCAGAGATGAACAC
GACCATCAGCGGCTGCACAGCGCCTACCGTCGCCGCGACCCCGCCCGGCAGGCGGTAGACCGAAATAAAC
AACAAGCTCCAGAATAGCGAAATATTAAGTGCGCCGAGGATGAAGATGCGCATCCACCAGATTCCCGTTG
GAATCTGTCGGACGATCATCACGAGCAATAAACCCGCCGGCAACGCCCGCAGCAGCATACCGGCGACCCC
TCGGCCTCGCTGTTCGGGCTCCACGAAAACGCCGGACAGATGCGCCTTGTGAGCGTCCTTGGGGCCGTCC
TCCTGTTTGAAGACCGACAGCCCAATGATCTCGCCGTCGATGTAGGCGCCGAATGCCACGGCATCTCGCA
ACCGTTCAGCGAACGCCTCCATGGGCTTTTTCTCCTCGTGCTCGTAAACGGACCCGAACATCTCTGGAGC
TTTCTTCAGGGCCGACAATCGGATCTCGCGGAAATCCTGCACGTCGGCCGCTCCAAGCCGTCGAATCTGA
GCCTTAATCACAATTGTCAATTTTAATCCTCTGTTTATCGGCAGTTCGTAGAGCGCGCCGTGCGTCCCGA
GCGATACTGAGCGAAGCAAGTGCGTCGAGCAGTGCCCGCTTGTTCCTGAAATGCCAGTAAAGCGCTGGCT
GCTGAACCCCCAGCCGGAACTGACCCCACAAGGCCCTAGCGTTTGCAATGCACCAGGTCATCATTGACCC
AGGCGTGTTCCACCAGGCCGCTGCCTCGCAACTCTTCGCAGGCTTCGCCGACCTGCTCGCGCCACTTCTT
CACGCGGGTGGAATCCGATCCGCACATGAGGCGGAAGGTTTCCAGCTTGAGCGGGTACGGCTCCCGGTGC
GAGCTGAAATAGTCGAACATCCGTCGGGCCGTCGGCGACAGCTTGCGGTACTTCTCCCATATGAATTTCG
TGTAGTGGTCGCCAGCAAACAGCACGACGATTTCCTCGTCGATCAGGACCTGGCAACGGGACGTTTTCTT
GCCACGGTCCAGGACGCGGAAGCGGTGCAGCAGCGACACCGATTCCAGGTGCCCAACGCGGTCGGACGTG
AAGCCCATCGCCGTCGCCTGTAGGCGCGACAGGCATTCCTCGGCCTTCGTGTAATACCGGCCATTGATCG
ACCAGCCCAGGTCCTGGCAAAGCTCGTAGAACGTGAAGGTGATCGGCTCGCCGATAGGGGTGCGCTTCGC
GTACTCCAACACCTGCTGCCACACCAGTTCGTCATCGTCGGCCCGCAGCTCGACGCCGGTGTAGGTGATC
TTCACGTCCTTGTTGACGTGGAAAATGACCTTGTTTTGCAGCGCCTCGCGCGGGATTTTCTTGTTGCGCG
TGGTGAACAGGGCAGAGCGGGCCGTGTCGTTTGGCATCGCTCGCATCGTGTCCGGCCACGGCGCAATATC
GAACAAGGAAAGCTGCATTTCCTTGATCTGCTGCTTCGTGTGTTTCAGCAACGCGGCCTGCTTGGCCTCG
CTGACCTGTTTTGCCAGGTCCTCGCCGGCGGTTTTTCGCTTCTTGGTCGTCATAGTTCCTCGCGTGTCGA
TGGTCATCGACTTCGCCAAACCTGCCGCCTCCTGTTCGAGACGACGCGAACGCTCCACGGCGGCCGATGG
CGCGGGCAGGGCAGGGGGAGCCAGTTGCACGCTGTCGCGCTCGATCTTGGCCGTAGCTTGCTGGACCATC
GAGCCGACGGACTGGAAGGTTTCGCGGGGCGCACGCATGACGGTGCGGCTTGCGATGGTTTCGGCATCCT
CGGCGGAAAACCCCGCGTCGATCAGTTCTTGCCTGTATGCCTTCCGGTCAAACGTCCGATTCATTCACCC
TCCTTGCGGGATTGCCCCGACTCACGCCGGGGCAATGTGCCCTTATTCCTGATTTGACCCGCCTGGTGCC
TTGGTGTCCAGATAATCCACCTTATCGGCAATGAAGTCGGTCCCGTAGACCGTCTGGCCGTCCTTCTCGT
ACTTGGTATTCCGAATCTTGCCCTGCACGAATACCAGCGACCCCTTGCCCAAATACTTGCCGTGGGCCTC
GGCCTGAGAGCCAAAACACTTGATGCGGAAGAAGTCGGTGCGCTCCTGCTTGTCGCCGGCATCGTTGCGC
CACATCTAGGTACTAAAACAATTCATCCAGTAAAATATAATATTTTATTTTCTCCCAATCAGGCTTGATC
CCCAGTAAGTCAAAAAATAGCTCGACATACTGTTCTTCCCCGATATCCTCCCTGATCGACCGGACGCAGA
AGGCAATGTCATACCACTTGTCCGCCCTGCCGCTTCTCCCAAGATCAATAAAGCCACTTACTTTGCCATC
TTTCACAAAGATGTTGCTGTCTCCCAGGTCGCCGTGGGAAAAGACAAGTTCCTCTTCGGGCTTTTCCGTC
TTTAAAAAATCATACAGCTCGCGCGGATCTTTAAATGGAGTGTCTTCTTCCCAGTTTTCGCAATCCACAT
CGGCCAGATCGTTATTCAGTAAGTAATCCAATTCGGCTAAGCGGCTGTCTAAGCTATTCGTATAGGGACA
ATCCGATATGTCGATGGAGTGAAAGAGCCTGATGCACTCCGCATACAGCTCGATAATCTTTTCAGGGCTT
TGTTCATCTTCATACTCTTCCGAGCAAAGGACGCCATCGGCCTCACTCATGAGCAGATTGCTCCAGCCAT
CATGCCGTTCAAAGTGCAGGACCTTTGGAACAGGCAGCTTTCCTTCCAGCCATAGCATCATGTCCTTTTC
CCGTTCCACATCATAGGTGGTCCCTTTATACCGGCTGTCCGTCATTTTTAAATATAGGTTTTCATTTTCT
CCCACCAGCTTATATACCTTAGCAGGAGACATTCCTTCCGTATCTTTTACGCAGCGGTATTTTTCGATCA
GTTTTTTCAATTCCGGTGATATTCTCATTTTAGCCATTTATTATTTCCTTCCTCTTTTCTACAGTATTTA
AAGATACCCCAAGAAGCTAATTATAACAAGACGAACTCCAATTCACTGTTCCTTGCATTCTAAAACCTTA
AATACCAGAAAACAGCTTTTTCAAAGTTGTTTTCAAAGTTGGCGTATAACATAGTATCGACGGAGCCGAT
TTTGAAACCACAATTATGGGTGATGCTGCCAACTTACTGATTTAGTGTATGATGGTGTTTTTGAGGTGCT
CCAGTGGCTTCTGTTTCTATCAGCTGTCCCTCCTGTTCAGCTACTGACGGGGTGGTGCGTAACGGCAAAA
GCACCGCCGGACATCAGCGCTATCTCTGCTCTCACTGCCGTAAAACATGGCAACTGCAGTTCACTTACAC
CGCTTCTCAACCCGGTACGCACCAGAAAATCATTGATATGGCCATGAATGGCGTTGGATGCCGGGCAACA
GCCCGCATTATGGGCGTTGGCCTCAACACGATTTTACGTCACTTAAAAAACTCAGGCCGCAGTCGGTAAC
CTCGCGCATACAGCCGGGCAGTGACGTCATCGTCTGCGCGGAAATGGACGAACAGTGGGGCTATGTCGGG
GCTAAATCGCGCCAGCGCTGGCTGTTTTACGCGTATGACAGTCTCCGGAAGACGGTTGTTGCGCACGTAT
TCGGTGAACGCACTATGGCGACGCTGGGGCGTCTTATGAGCCTGCTGTCACCCTTTGACGTGGTGATATG
GATGACGGATGGCTGGCCGCTGTATGAATCCCGCCTGAAGGGAAAGCTGCACGTAATCAGCAAGCGATAT
ACGCAGCGAATTGAGCGGCATAACCTGAATCTGAGGCAGCACCTGGCACGGCTGGGACGGAAGTCGCTGT
CGTTCTCAAAATCGGTGGAGCTGCATGACAAAGTCATCGGGCATTATCTGAACATAAAACACTATCAATA
AGTTGGAGTCATTACCCAATTATGATAGAATTTACAAGCTATAAGGTTATTGTCCTGGGTTTCAAGCATT
AGTCCATGCAAGTTTTTATGCTTTGCCCATTCTATAGATATATTGATAAGCGCGCTGCCTATGCCTTGCC
CCCTGAAATCCTTACATACGGCGATATCTTCTATATAAAAGATATATTATCTTATCAGTATTGTCAATAT
ATTCAAGGCAATCTGCCTCCTCATCCTCTTCATCCTCTTCGTCTTGGTAGCTTTTTAAATATGGCGCTTC
ATAGAGTAATTCTGTAAAGGTCCAATTCTCGTTTTCATACCTCGGTATAATCTTACCTATCACCTCAAAT
GGTTCGCTGGGTTTATCGCACCCCCGAACACGAGCACGGCACCCGCGACCACTATGCCAAGAATGCCCAA
GGTAAAAATTGCCGGCCCCGCCATGAAGTCCGTGAATGCCCCGACGGCCGAAGTGAAGGGCAGGCCGCCA
CCCAGGCCGCCGCCCTCACTGCCCGGCACCTGGTCGCTGAATGTCGATGCCAGCACCTGCGGCACGTCAA
TGCTTCCGGGCGTCGCGCTCGGGCTGATCGCCCATCCCGTTACTGCCCCGATCCCGGCAATGGCAAGGAC
TGCCAGCGCTGCCATTTTTGGGGTGAGGCCGTTCGCGGCCGAGGGGCGCAGCCCCTGGGGGGATGGGAGG
CCCGCGTTAGCGGGCCGGGAGGGTTCGAGAAGGGGGGGCACCCCCCTTCGGCGTGCGCGGTCACGCGCAC
AGGGCGCAGCCCTGGTTAAAAACAAGGTTTATAAATATTGGTTTAAAAGCAGGTTAAAAGACAGGTTAGC
GGTGGCCGAAAAACGGGCGGAAACCCTTGCAAATGCTGGATTTTCTGCCTGTGGACAGCCCCTCAAATGT
CAATAGGTGCGCCCCTCATCTGTCAGCACTCTGCCCCTCAAGTGTCAAGGATCGCGCCCCTCATCTGTCA
GTAGTCGCGCCCCTCAAGTGTCAATACCGCAGGGCACTTATCCCCAGGCTTGTCCACATCATCTGTGGGA
AACTCGCGTAAAATCAGGCGTTTTCGCCGATTTGCGAGGCTGGCCAGCTCCACGTCGCCGGCCGAAATCG
AGCCTGCCCCTCATCTGTCAACGCCGCGCCGGGTGAGTCGGCCCCTCAAGTGTCAACGTCCGCCCCTCAT
CTGTCAGTGAGGGCCAAGTTTTCCGCGAGGTATCCACAACGCCGGCGGCCGCGGTGTCTCGCACACGGCT
TCGACGGCGTTTCTGGCGCGTTTGCAGGGCCATAGACGGCCGCCAGCCCAGCGGCGAGGGCAACCAGCCC
GGTGAGCGTCGGAAAGGCGC
