>Addgene plasmid #126332 | pGWB14-LYX114 | depositor partial sequence | sequence record 241606 | Niben101Scf04706g01012.1
ATGGCTAGAGAGAAAATTCAGATCAAGAAAATTGATAACGCAACAGCAAGACAAGTAACCTTCTCAAAGA
GAAGAAGAGGGCTTTTCAAGAAAGCTGAAGAACTTTCTGTTCTTTGTGATGCTGATATTGCTCTCATTAT
TTTCTCATCTACTGGAAAACTCTTTGAGTATTCTAGCTCCAGCATGAAGGAAATTCTTGAGAGGCGTGAT
TTGCATTCAAAGAATTTGGAAAAATTAGACCAACCATCACTTGAGCTGCAGCTAGTAGAGAACAGCAATT
ACTCCAGACTAAGCAAGGAAATATCTGAGAAAAGTCATCGATTAAGACAAATGAGAGGAGAAGAACTCCA
AGGATTAAGTATTGAAGAATTGCAGCAGTTGGAGAGATCTCTCGAAGTTGGATTGACACGTGTCATAGAG
AGAAAGGGTGATAAAATAATGACAGAGATCAACCAGCTTCAGCAAAAGGGCATGCAACTAATGGAAGAGA
ATGAAAGATTGAAGCAACAGGTGATGGAGATATCCAATAATGGATACAACAACCCAGCAGCAGTATTAGT
AGCAGTTGAATCAGAAAATGGGTATATTAACGAGGAAGGACAATCATCTGAATCTGTCACTAATGCATGT
AACTCTACTGGCCCTCCTCAGGATGATGACAGTTCTGATACTTCTCTCAAGTTGGGGCTGCCCTACTCAG
GT
